Addgene plasmid #182241: pcDNA GFP10-ZIP
Purpose: Tripartite split-GFP mammalian. Express leucine zipper with GFP10
Depositing lab: Stéphanie Cabantous. Depositing organization: INSERM U1037, Centre de Cancerologie de Toulouse. Publication: A new protein-protein interaction sensor based on tripartite split-GFP association. Cabantous S, Nguyen HB, Pedelacq JD, Koraichi F, Chaudhary A, Ganguly K, Lockard MA, Favre G, Terwilliger TC, Waldo GS. Sci Rep. 2013 Oct 4;3:2854. doi: 10.1038/srep02854. PubMed 24092409.
Backbone
  Vector backbone: pcDNA 3.1
  Total vector size (bp): 5263
  Vector type: Mammalian Expression
  Selectable markers: Zeocin
Growth in bacteria
  Bacterial resistance: Ampicillin, 100 μg/mL
  Growth temperature: 37°C
  Growth strain: DH5alpha
  Copy number: High Copy
Gene/Insert
  Gene/Insert name: GFP10-ZIP (alt name: GCN4 peptide)
  Species: Synthetic
  Promoter: CMV
  Tag / fusion protein: split-GFP10 tripartite (N terminal on insert)
  Cloning method: Restriction Enzyme; 5′ cloning site BspeI (not destroyed); 3′ cloning site XbaI (not destroyed)
  Sequencing primers: 5′ CMV-F; 3′ CMV-Rev
Terms and licenses: Academic/Nonprofit Terms; Industry Terms: Not Available to Industry
How to cite: pcDNA GFP10-ZIP was a gift from Stéphanie Cabantous (Addgene plasmid # 182241 ; http://n2t.net/addgene:182241 ; RRID:Addgene_182241)
