[The description below was written by a language model from this plasmid's Addgene catalogue record and pLannotate feature annotations shown in this document.]
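Description:
pcDNA GFP10-ZIP is a mammalian expression plasmid built on the pcDNA 3.1 backbone that produces one of the interaction partners for the tripartite split-GFP protein–protein interaction sensor. It is propagated in E. coli as a high-copy plasmid through a ColE1/pUC-type origin with ampicillin selection (AmpR, β-lactamase). It also carries an f1 phage origin. For selection in mammalian cells, an SV40 early promoter drives the Sh ble gene (BleoR, Zeocin resistance), followed by an SV40 polyadenylation signal. An EM7 bacterial promoter upstream of the same gene allows Zeocin selection in bacteria too. The catalogue lists a size of 5,263 bp, whereas the sequenced record used for annotation is 5,182 nt.

The payload is a synthetic fusion expressed from the CMV immediate-early enhancer/promoter and terminated by the bGH poly(A) signal. A T7 promoter lies just upstream of the coding region. The short fragment annotated as matching EGFP (about 54 nt) corresponds to GFP10, a single β-strand of GFP. It is placed at the N terminus of a leucine zipper peptide, which the annotation identifies as derived from yeast GCN4. The insert sits between BspEI and XbaI sites, which are retained.

In the tripartite system, GFP10 and GFP11 are each fused to one of two candidate partners. Fluorescence is reconstituted only when the partners associate and bring both strands together to complement the large GFP1-9 detector fragment. Those other components are not on this plasmid and must be supplied separately. The record does not spell out a specific role, but a self-associating zipper fused to GFP10 would plausibly serve as a model or positive-control interaction for the assay in mammalian cells.
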