Features (pLannotate 1.2.2; 22 found; start..end, strand, type, name):
     25..77      -  misc_feature   bom (fragment): basis of mobility region from pBR322
    232..611     +  enhancer       CMV enhancer: human cytomegalovirus immediate early enhancer
    612..815     +  promoter       CMV promoter: human cytomegalovirus (CMV) immediate early promoter
    811..844     +  LTR            5' LTR (truncated) (fragment): truncated 5' long terminal repeat (LTR) from HIV-1
    860..878     +  promoter       T7 promoter: promoter for bacteriophage T7 RNA polymerase
    913..966     +  CDS            (3-F)Tyr-EGFP (fragment): (3-F)Tyr-EGFP is a basic (constitutively fluorescent) green fluorescent protein published in 2004, derived from Aequorea victoria.
   1012..1152    +  CDS            GCN4 (fragment): GCN4_YEAST - Also known as AAS101 From Saccharomyces cerevisiae (strain ATCC 204508 / S288c) (Baker's yeast).
   1193..1417    +  polyA_signal   bGH poly(A) signal: bovine growth hormone polyadenylation signal
   1421..1442    +  promoter       SV40 promoter (fragment): SV40 enhancer and early promoter
   1463..1891    +  rep_origin     f1 ori (sequence partly withheld): f1 bacteriophage origin of replication; arrow indicates direction of (+) strand synthesis
   1905..2234    +  promoter       SV40 promoter: SV40 enhancer and early promoter
   2282..2329    +  promoter       EM7 promoter: synthetic bacterial promoter&nbsp
   2348..2722    +  CDS            BleoR: antibiotic-binding protein; Sh ble from Streptoalloteichus hindustanus; confers resistance to bleomycin, phleomycin, and Zeocin™
   2732..2857    +  CDS            ble (fragment): BLE_KLEPN - Experimental evidence at protein level: Swiss-Prot protein existence level 1. Binding protein with a strong affinity to the bleomycin family of antibiotics. Binds to CL990; an antimitotic-antibiotic compound. From Klebsiella pneumoniae.
   2852..2973    +  polyA_signal   SV40 poly(A) signal: SV40 polyadenylation signal
   3046..3062    -  protein_bind   lac operator: The lac repressor binds to the lac operator to inhibit transcription in E. coli. This inhibition can be relieved by adding lactose or isopropyl-β-D-thiogalactopyranoside (IPTG). lac repressor encoded by lacI
   3070..3100    -  promoter       lac promoter: promoter for the E. coli lac operon
   3115..3136    -  protein_bind   CAP binding site: CAP binding activates transcription in the presence of cAMP. E. coli catabolite activator protein
   3149..3241    -  CDS            lacI (fragment): lac repressor; lacI; The lac repressor binds to the lac operator to inhibit transcription in E. coli. This inhibition can be relieved by adding lactose or isopropyl-β-D-thiogalactopyranoside (IPTG).
   3424..4012    -  rep_origin     ori: high-copy-number ColE1/pMB1/pBR322/pUC origin of replication
   4183..5043    -  CDS            AmpR: β-lactamase; bla; confers resistance to ampicillin, carbenicillin, and related antibiotics
   5044..5148    -  promoter       AmpR promoter: bla
>Addgene plasmid #182241 | pcDNA GFP10-ZIP | addgene full sequence | sequence record 359553 | Addgene NGS Result
GGATCGGGAGATCTCCCGATCCCCTATGGTGCACTCTCAGTACAATCTGCTCTGATGCCGCATAGTTAAG
CCAGTATCTGCTCCCTGCTTGTGTGTTGGAGGTCGCTGAGTAGTGCGCGAGCAAAATTTAAGCTACAACA
AGGCAAGGCTTGACCGACAATTGCATGAAGAATCTGCTTAGGGTTAGGCGTTTTGCGCTGCTTCGCGATG
TACGGGCCAGATATACGCGTTGACATTGATTATTGACTAGTTATTAATAGTAATCAATTACGGGGTCATT
AGTTCATAGCCCATATATGGAGTTCCGCGTTACATAACTTACGGTAAATGGCCCGCCTGGCTGACCGCCC
AACGACCCCCGCCCATTGACGTCAATAATGACGTATGTTCCCATAGTAACGCCAATAGGGACTTTCCATT
GACGTCAATGGGTGGAGTATTTACGGTAAACTGCCCACTTGGCAGTACATCAAGTGTATCATATGCCAAG
TACGCCCCCTATTGACGTCAATGACGGTAAATGGCCCGCCTGGCATTATGCCCAGTACATGACCTTATGG
GACTTTCCTACTTGGCAGTACATCTACGTATTAGTCATCGCTATTACCATGGTGATGCGGTTTTGGCAGT
ACATCAATGGGCGTGGATAGCGGTTTGACTCACGGGGATTTCCAAGTCTCCACCCCATTGACGTCAATGG
GAGTTTGTTTTGGCACCAAAATCAACGGGACTTTCCAAAATGTCGTAACAACTCCGCCCCATTGACGCAA
ATGGGCGGTAGGCGTGTACGGTGGGAGGTCTATATAAGCAGAGCTCTCTGGCTAACTAGAGAACCCACTG
CTTACTGGCTTATCGAAATTAATACGACTCACTATAGGGAGACCCAAGCTGGCTAGCGCCACCATGGGCG
ACCTGCCCGACGACCACTACCTGTCCACCCAGACCATCCTGAGCAAGGACCTGAACATCGATGGTGGCGG
TGGCTCTGGAGGTGGTGGGTCCTCCGGAATGAACACTGAAGCCGCCAGGCGTTCTCGTGCGAGAAAGTTG
CAAAGAATGAAACAACTTGAAGACAAGGTTGAAGAATTGCTTTCGAAAAATTATCACTTGGAAAATGAGG
TTGCCAGATTAAAGAAATTAGTTGGCGAACGCTAATCTAGAGGGCCCGTTTAAACCCGCTGATCAGCCTC
GACTGTGCCTTCTAGTTGCCAGCCATCTGTTGTTTGCCCCTCCCCCGTGCCTTCCTTGACCCTGGAAGGT
GCCACTCCCACTGTCCTTTCCTAATAAAATGAGGAAATTGCATCGCATTGTCTGAGTAGGTGTCATTCTA
TTCTGGGGGGTGGGGTGGGGCAGGACAGCAAGGGGGAGGATTGGGAAGACAATAGCAGGCATGCTGGGGA
TGCGGTGGGCTCTATGGCTTCTGAGGCGGAAAGAACCAGCTGGGGCTCTAGGGGGTATCCCC
[124 nt withheld, positions 1463-1586]
C
[91 nt withheld, positions 1588-1678]
A
[49 nt withheld, positions 1680-1728]
CCTTTGACGTTGGAGTCCACGTTCTTT
[37 nt withheld, positions 1756-1792]
ACCCTATCTCGGTCTATTCTTTTGATTTATAAGGGATTTTGCCGATTTCGGCCTATTGGTTAAAAAATGA
GCTGATTTAACAAAAATTTAACGCGAATTAATTCTGTGGAATGTGTGTCAGTTAGGGTGTGGAAAGTCCC
CAGGCTCCCCAGCAGGCAGAAGTATGCAAAGCATGCATCTCAATTAGTCAGCAACCAGGTGTGGAAAGTC
CCCAGGCTCCCCAGCAGGCAGAAGTATGCAAAGCATGCATCTCAATTAGTCAGCAACCATAGTCCCGCCC
CTAACTCCGCCCATCCCGCCCCTAACTCCGCCCAGTTCCGCCCATTCTCCGCCCCATGGCTGACTAATTT
TTTTTATTTATGCAGAGGCCGAGGCCGCCTCTGCCTCTGAGCTATTCCAGAAGTAGTGAGGAGGCTTTTT
TGGAGGCCTAGGCTTTTGCAAAAAGCTCCCGGGAGCTTGTATATCCATTTTCGGATCTGATCAGCACGTG
TTGACAATTAATCATCGGCATAGTATATCGGCATAGTATAATACGACAAGGTGAGGAACTAAACCATGGC
CAAGTTGACCAGTGCCGTTCCGGTGCTCACCGCGCGCGACGTCGCCGGAGCGGTCGAGTTCTGGACCGAC
CGGCTCGGGTTCTCCCGGGACTTCGTGGAGGACGACTTCGCCGGTGTGGTCCGGGACGACGTGACCCTGT
TCATCAGCGCGGTCCAGGACCAGGTGGTGCCGGACAACACCCTGGCCTGGGTGTGGGTGCGCGGCCTGGA
CGAGCTGTACGCCGAGTGGTCGGAGGTCGTGTCCACGAACTTCCGGGACGCCTCCGGGCCGGCCATGACC
GAGATCGGCGAGCAGCCGTGGGGGCGGGAGTTCGCCCTGCGCGACCCGGCCGGCAACTGCGTGCACTTCG
TGGCCGAGGAGCAGGACTGACACGTGCTACGAGATTTCGATTCCACCGCCGCCTTCTATGAAAGGTTGGG
CTTCGGAATCGTTTTCCGGGACGCCGGCTGGATGATCCTCCAGCGCGGGGATCTCATGCTGGAGTTCTTC
GCCCACCCCAACTTGTTTATTGCAGCTTATAATGGTTACAAATAAAGCAATAGCATCACAAATTTCACAA
ATAAAGCATTTTTTTCACTGCATTCTAGTTGTGGTTTGTCCAAACTCATCAATGTATCTTATCATGTCTG
TATACCGTCGACCTCTAGCTAGAGCTTGGCGTAATCATGGTCATAGCTGTTTCCTGTGTGAAATTGTTAT
CCGCTCACAATTCCACACAACATACGAGCCGGAAGCATAAAGTGTAAAGCCTGGGGTGCCTAATGAGTGA
GCTAACTCACATTAATTGCGTTGCGCTCACTGCCCGCTTTCCAGTCGGGAAACCTGTCGTGCCAGCTGCA
TTAATGAATCGGCCAACGCGCGGGGAGAGGCGGTTTGCGTATTGGGCGCTCTTCCGCTTCCTCGCTCACT
GACTCGCTGCGCTCGGTCGTTCGGCTGCGGCGAGCGGTATCAGCTCACTCAAAGGCGGTAATACGGTTAT
CCACAGAATCAGGGGATAACGCAGGAAAGAACATGTGAGCAAAAGGCCAGCAAAAGGCCAGGAACCGTAA
AAAGGCCGCGTTGCTGGCGTTTTTCCATAGGCTCCGCCCCCCTGACGAGCATCACAAAAATCGACGCTCA
AGTCAGAGGTGGCGAAACCCGACAGGACTATAAAGATACCAGGCGTTTCCCCCTGGAAGCTCCCTCGTGC
GCTCTCCTGTTCCGACCCTGCCGCTTACCGGATACCTGTCCGCCTTTCTCCCTTCGGGAAGCGTGGCGCT
TTCTCATAGCTCACGCTGTAGGTATCTCAGTTCGGTGTAGGTCGTTCGCTCCAAGCTGGGCTGTGTGCAC
GAACCCCCCGTTCAGCCCGACCGCTGCGCCTTATCCGGTAACTATCGTCTTGAGTCCAACCCGGTAAGAC
ACGACTTATCGCCACTGGCAGCAGCCACTGGTAACAGGATTAGCAGAGCGAGGTATGTAGGCGGTGCTAC
AGAGTTCTTGAAGTGGTGGCCTAACTACGGCTACACTAGAAGAACAGTATTTGGTATCTGCGCTCTGCTG
AAGCCAGTTACCTTCGGAAAAAGAGTTGGTAGCTCTTGATCCGGCAAACAAACCACCGCTGGTAGCGGTG
GTTTTTTTGTTTGCAAGCAGCAGATTACGCGCAGAAAAAAAGGATCTCAAGAAGATCCTTTGATCTTTTC
TACGGGGTCTGACGCTCAGTGGAACGAAAACTCACGTTAAGGGATTTTGGTCATGAGATTATCAAAAAGG
ATCTTCACCTAGATCCTTTTAAATTAAAAATGAAGTTTTAAATCAATCTAAAGTATATATGAGTAAACTT
GGTCTGACAGTTACCAATGCTTAATCAGTGAGGCACCTATCTCAGCGATCTGTCTATTTCGTTCATCCAT
AGTTGCCTGACTCCCCGTCGTGTAGATAACTACGATACGGGAGGGCTTACCATCTGGCCCCAGTGCTGCA
ATGATACCGCGAGACCCACGCTCACCGGCTCCAGATTTATCAGCAATAAACCAGCCAGCCGGAAGGGCCG
AGCGCAGAAGTGGTCCTGCAACTTTATCCGCCTCCATCCAGTCTATTAATTGTTGCCGGGAAGCTAGAGT
AAGTAGTTCGCCAGTTAATAGTTTGCGCAACGTTGTTGCCATTGCTACAGGCATCGTGGTGTCACGCTCG
TCGTTTGGTATGGCTTCATTCAGCTCCGGTTCCCAACGATCAAGGCGAGTTACATGATCCCCCATGTTGT
GCAAAAAAGCGGTTAGCTCCTTCGGTCCTCCGATCGTTGTCAGAAGTAAGTTGGCCGCAGTGTTATCACT
CATGGTTATGGCAGCACTGCATAATTCTCTTACTGTCATGCCATCCGTAAGATGCTTTTCTGTGACTGGT
GAGTACTCAACCAAGTCATTCTGAGAATAGTGTATGCGGCGACCGAGTTGCTCTTGCCCGGCGTCAATAC
GGGATAATACCGCGCCACATAGCAGAACTTTAAAAGTGCTCATCATTGGAAAACGTTCTTCGGGGCGAAA
ACTCTCAAGGATCTTACCGCTGTTGAGATCCAGTTCGATGTAACCCACTCGTGCACCCAACTGATCTTCA
GCATCTTTTACTTTCACCAGCGTTTCTGGGTGAGCAAAAACAGGAAGGCAAAATGCCGCAAAAAAGGGAA
TAAGGGCGACACGGAAATGTTGAATACTCATACTCTTCCTTTTTCAATATTATTGAAGCATTTATCAGGG
TTATTGTCTCATGAGCGGATACATATTTGAATGTATTTAGAAAAATAAACAAATAGGGGTTCCGCGCACA
TTTCCCCGAAAAGTGCCACCTGACGTCGAC
